Addgene plasmid #172504: pDF0163 GwCas7x3 bacterial expression with Twinstrep-SUMO-Codon
Purpose: Encodes the GwCas7x3 protein only for bacterial recombinant protein expression for purification
Depositing lab: Omar Abudayyeh & Jonathan Gootenberg. Depositing organization: Massachusetts Institute of Technology. Publication: Programmable RNA targeting with the single-protein CRISPR effector Cas7-11. Ozcan A, Krajeski R, Ioannidi E, Lee B, Gardner A, Makarova KS, Koonin EV, Abudayyeh OO, Gootenberg JS. Nature. 2021 Sep 6. pii: 10.1038/s41586-021-03886-5. doi: 10.1038/s41586-021-03886-5. PubMed 34489594.
Backbone
  Vector backbone: Unspecified
  Vector type: Bacterial Expression
Growth in bacteria
  Bacterial resistance: Ampicillin, 100 μg/mL
  Growth temperature: 37°C
  Growth strain: NEB Stable
  Copy number: Unknown
Gene/Insert
  Gene/Insert name: GwCas7x3 bacterial expression with Twinstrep-SUMO-Codon
  Species: groundwater metagenome genome assembly
  Cloning method: Gibson Cloning
Terms and licenses: Academic/Nonprofit Terms; Industry Terms: Not Available to Industry
How to cite: pDF0163 GwCas7x3 bacterial expression with Twinstrep-SUMO-Codon was a gift from Omar Abudayyeh & Jonathan Gootenberg (Addgene plasmid # 172504 ; http://n2t.net/addgene:172504 ; RRID:Addgene_172504)
