[The description below was written by a language model from this plasmid's Addgene catalogue record and pLannotate feature annotations shown in this document.]
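Description:
pDF0163 is a 9.8 kb bacterial expression plasmid for producing recombinant GwCas7x3, a CRISPR-associated protein whose coding sequence derives from a groundwater metagenome assembly, for subsequent purification. The catalogue entry leaves the backbone unspecified, but the annotated features resemble a pBR322-derived, pET-style architecture. These include a ColE1/pMB1-family origin with the adjacent bom mobility region and rop gene (which moderates copy number), remnant fragments of the tetracycline resistance gene and its promoter, and an intact β-lactamase cassette with its own promoter that confers ampicillin resistance for selection.

Expression is driven by a T7 promoter immediately followed by a lac operator and the strong T7 gene 10 ribosome binding site, and it ends at a T7 terminator. A plasmid-borne lacI gene with its native promoter supplies repressor, so transcription should stay low until it is induced with IPTG in a host that provides T7 RNA polymerase. The open reading frame begins with an N-terminal tag region. The construct name indicates a Twin-Strep affinity tag, which the automated annotation does not label directly, although it does detect short tag-like fragments, a thrombin cleavage site and a truncated yeast SMT3 SUMO domain. SUMO fusions commonly improve solubility and can be removed with a SUMO protease. The roughly 3.7 kb unannotated stretch between the SUMO domain and the terminator presumably holds the GwCas7x3 coding sequence, and the name suggests it is codon-optimised. The plasmid encodes the protein only, with no CRISPR array or guide RNA annotated, and it belongs to a study of programmable RNA targeting by single-protein Cas7-11 type effectors.
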