Features (pLannotate 1.2.2; 21 found; start..end, strand, type, name):
     77..665     +  rep_origin     ori: high-copy-number ColE1/pMB1/pBR322/pUC origin of replication
    851..990     -  misc_feature   bom: basis of mobility region from pBR322
   1092..1283    -  CDS            rop: Rop protein, which maintains plasmids at low copy number; rop
   1300..1680    +  CDS            YPB1_ECOLX: Protein predicted: Swiss-Prot protein existence level 4. From Escherichia coli.
   1922..2546    -  CDS            TcR (fragment): tetracycline efflux protein; tet; confers resistance to tetracycline
   2561..2582    -  protein_bind   CAP binding site: CAP binding activates transcription in the presence of cAMP. E. coli catabolite activator protein
   2595..3677    -  CDS            lacI: lac repressor; lacI; The lac repressor binds to the lac operator to inhibit transcription in E. coli. This inhibition can be relieved by adding lactose or isopropyl-β-D-thiogalactopyranoside (IPTG).
   3678..3755    -  promoter       lacI promoter: lacI
   3763..4042    -  CDS            TcR (fragment): tetracycline efflux protein; tet; confers resistance to tetracycline
   4064..4082    +  promoter       T7 promoter: promoter for bacteriophage T7 RNA polymerase
   4083..4107    +  protein_bind   lac operator: The lac repressor binds to the lac operator to inhibit transcription in E. coli. This inhibition can be relieved by adding lactose or isopropyl-β-D-thiogalactopyranoside (IPTG). lac repressor encoded by lacI
   4122..4144    +  RBS            RBS: efficient ribosome binding site from bacteriophage T7 gene 10 (Olins and Rangwala, 1989)
   4163..4179    +  CDS            capTEV™ (fragment): composite tag for in vivo biotinylation, TEV protease cleavage, and 6xHis tagging
   4190..4207    +  CDS            thrombin site: thrombin recognition and cleavage site
   4304..4596    +  CDS            SUMO (fragment): cleavable ubiquitin-like protein tag; S. cerevisiae SMT3 (truncated)
   8330..8367    +  CDS            SET1 (fragment): solubility-enhancement tag derived from T7 phage gene 10B
   8375..8422    +  terminator     T7 terminator: transcription terminator for bacteriophage T7 RNA polymerase
   8445..8549    -  CDS            TcR (fragment): tetracycline efflux protein; tet; confers resistance to tetracycline
   8597..8625    -  promoter       tet promoter: E. coli promoter for tetracycline efflux protein gene
   8738..8842    +  promoter       AmpR promoter: bla
   8843..9703    +  CDS            AmpR: β-lactamase; bla; confers resistance to ampicillin, carbenicillin, and related antibiotics
>Addgene plasmid #172504 | pDF0163 GwCas7x3 bacterial expression with Twinstrep-SUMO-Codon | addgene full sequence | sequence record 344923 | Addgene NGS Result
TCATGACCAAAATCCCTTAACGTGAGTTTTCGTTCCACTGAGCGTCAGACCCCGTAGAAAAGATCAAAGG
ATCTTCTTGAGATCCTTTTTTTCTGCGCGTAATCTGCTGCTTGCAAACAAAAAAACCACCGCTACCAGCG
GTGGTTTGTTTGCCGGATCAAGAGCTACCAACTCTTTTTCCGAAGGTAACTGGCTTCAGCAGAGCGCAGA
TACCAAATACTGTCCTTCTAGTGTAGCCGTAGTTAGGCCACCACTTCAAGAACTCTGTAGCACCGCCTAC
ATACCTCGCTCTGCTAATCCTGTTACCAGTGGCTGCTGCCAGTGGCGATAAGTCGTGTCTTACCGGGTTG
GACTCAAGACGATAGTTACCGGATAAGGCGCAGCGGTCGGGCTGAACGGGGGGTTCGTGCACACAGCCCA
GCTTGGAGCGAACGACCTACACCGAACTGAGATACCTACAGCGTGAGCTATGAGAAAGCGCCACGCTTCC
CGAAGGGAGAAAGGCGGACAGGTATCCGGTAAGCGGCAGGGTCGGAACAGGAGAGCGCACGAGGGAGCTT
CCAGGGGGAAACGCCTGGTATCTTTATAGTCCTGTCGGGTTTCGCCACCTCTGACTTGAGCGTCGATTTT
TGTGATGCTCGTCAGGGGGGCGGAGCCTATGGAAAAACGCCAGCAACGCGGCCTTTTTACGGTTCCTGGC
CTTTTGCTGGCCTTTTGCTCACATGTTCTTTCCTGCGTTATCCCCTGATTCTGTGGATAACCGTATTACC
GCCTTTGAGTGAGCTGATACCGCTCGCCGCAGCCGAACGACCGAGCGCAGCGAGTCAGTGAGCGAGGAAG
CGGAAGAGCGCCTGATGCGGTATTTTCTCCTTACGCATCTGTGCGGTATTTCACACCGCAATGGTGCACT
CTCAGTACAATCTGCTCTGATGCCGCATAGTTAAGCCAGTATACACTCCGCTATCGCTACGTGACTGGGT
CATGGCTGCGCCCCGACACCCGCCAACACCCGCTGACGCGCCCTGACGGGCTTGTCTGCTCCCGGCATCC
GCTTACAGACAAGCTGTGACCGTCTCCGGGAGCTGCATGTGTCAGAGGTTTTCACCGTCATCACCGAAAC
GCGCGAGGCAGCTGCGGTAAAGCTCATCAGCGTGGTCGTGAAGCGATTCACAGATGTCTGCCTGTTCATC
CGCGTCCAGCTCGTTGAGTTTCTCCAGAAGCGTTAATGTCTGGCTTCTGATAAAGCGGGCCATGTTAAGG
GCGGTTTTTTCCTGTTTGGTCACTGATGCCTCCGTGTAAGGGGGATTTCTGTTCATGGGGGTAATGATAC
CGATGAAACGAGAGAGGATGCTCACGATACGGGTTACTGATGATGAACATGCCCGGTTACTGGAACGTTG
TGAGGGTAAACAACTGGCGGTATGGATGCGGCGGGACCAGAGAAAAATCACTCAGGGTCAATGCCAGCGC
TTCGTTAATACAGATGTAGGTGTTCCACAGGGTAGCCAGCAGCATCCTGCGATGCAGATCCGGAACATAA
TGGTGCAGGGCGCTGACTTCCGCGTTTCCAGACTTTACGAAACACGGAAACCGAAGACCATTCATGTTGT
TGCTCAGGTCGCAGACGTTTTGCAGCAGCAGTCGCTTCACGTTCGCTCGCGTATCGGTGATTCATTCTGC
TAACCAGTAAGGCAACCCCGCCAGCCTAGCCGGGTCCTCAACGACAGGAGCACGATCATGCGCACCCGTG
GCCAGGACCCAACGCTGCCCGAGATGCGCCGCGTGCGGCTGCTGGAGATGGCGGACGCGATGGATATGTT
CTGCCAAGGGTTGGTTTGCGCATTCACAGTTCTCCGCAAGAATTGATTGGCTCCAATTCTTGGAGTGGTG
AATCCGTTAGCGAGGTGCCGCCGGCTTCCATTCAGGTCGAGGTGGCCCGGCTCCATGCACCGCGACGCAA
CGCGGGGAGGCAGACAAGGTATAGGGCGGCGCCTACAATCCATGCCAACCCGTTCCATGTGCTCGCCGAG
GCGGCATAAATCGCCGTGACGATCAGCGGTCCAATGATCGAAGTTAGGCTGGTAAGAGCCGCGAGCGATC
CTTGAAGCTGTCCCTGATGGTCGTCATCTACCTGCCTGGACAGCATGGCCTGCAACGCGGGCATCCCGAT
GCCGCCGGAAGCGAGAAGAATCATAATGGGGAAGGCCATCCAGCCTCGCGTCGCGAACGCCAGCAAGACG
TAGCCCAGCGCGTCGGCCGCCATGCCGGCGATAATGGCCTGCTTCTCGCCGAAACGTTTGGTGGCGGGAC
CAGTGACGAAGGCTTGAGCGAGGGCGTGCAAGATTCCGAATACCGCAAGCGACAGGCCGATCATCGTCGC
GCTCCAGCGAAAGCGGTCCTCGCCGAAAATGACCCAGAGCGCTGCCGGCACCTGTCCTACGAGTTGCATG
ATAAAGAAGACAGTCATAAGTGCGGCGACGATAGTCATGCCCCGCGCCCACCGGAAGGAGCTGACTGGGT
TGAAGGCTCTCAAGGGCATCGGTCGAGATCCCGGTGCCTAATGAGTGAGCTAACTTACATTAATTGCGTT
GCGCTCACTGCCCGCTTTCCAGTCGGGAAACCTGTCGTGCCAGCTGCATTAATGAATCGGCCAACGCGCG
GGGAGAGGCGGTTTGCGTATTGGGCGCCAGGGTGGTTTTTCTTTTCACCAGTGAGACGGGCAACAGCTGA
TTGCCCTTCACCGCCTGGCCCTGAGAGAGTTGCAGCAAGCGGTCCACGCTGGTTTGCCCCAGCAGGCGAA
AATCCTGTTTGATGGTGGTTAACGGCGGGATATAACATGAGCTGTCTTCGGTATCGTCGTATCCCACTAC
CGAGATATCCGCACCAACGCGCAGCCCGGACTCGGTAATGGCGCGCATTGCGCCCAGCGCCATCTGATCG
TTGGCAACCAGCATCGCAGTGGGAACGATGCCCTCATTCAGCATTTGCATGGTTTGTTGAAAACCGGACA
TGGCACTCCAGTCGCCTTCCCGTTCCGCTATCGGCTGAATTTGATTGCGAGTGAGATATTTATGCCAGCC
AGCCAGACGCAGACGCGCCGAGACAGAACTTAATGGGCCCGCTAACAGCGCGATTTGCTGGTGACCCAAT
GCGACCAGATGCTCCACGCCCAGTCGCGTACCGTCTTCATGGGAGAAAATAATACTGTTGATGGGTGTCT
GGTCAGAGACATCAAGAAATAACGCCGGAACATTAGTGCAGGCAGCTTCCACAGCAATGGCATCCTGGTC
ATCCAGCGGATAGTTAATGATCAGCCCACTGACGCGTTGCGCGAGAAGATTGTGCACCGCCGCTTTACAG
GCTTCGACGCCGCTTCGTTCTACCATCGACACCACCACGCTGGCACCCAGTTGATCGGCGCGAGATTTAA
TCGCCGCGACAATTTGCGACGGCGCGTGCAGGGCCAGACTGGAGGTGGCAACGCCAATCAGCAACGACTG
TTTGCCCGCCAGTTGTTGTGCCACGCGGTTGGGAATGTAATTCAGCTCCGCCATCGCCGCTTCCACTTTT
TCCCGCGTTTTCGCAGAAACGTGGCTGGCCTGGTTCACCACGCGGGAAACGGTCTGATAAGAGACACCGG
CATACTCTGCGACATCGTATAACGTTACTGGTTTCACATTCACCACCCTGAATTGACTCTCTTCCGGGCG
CTATCATGCCATACCGCGAAAGGTTTTGCGCCATTCGATGGTGTCCGGGATCTCGACGCTCTCCCTTATG
CGACTCCTGCATTAGGAAGCAGCCCAGTAGTAGGTTGAGGCCGTTGAGCACCGCCGCCGCAAGGAATGGT
GCATGCAAGGAGATGGCGCCCAACAGTCCCCCGGCCACGGGGCCTGCCACCATACCCACGCCGAAACAAG
CGCTCATGAGCCCGAAGTGGCGAGCCCGATCTTCCCCATCGGTGATGTCGGCGATATAGGCGCCAGCAAC
CGCACCTGTGGCGCCGGTGATGCCGGCCACGATGCGTCCGGCGTAGAGGATCGAGATCTCGATCCCGCGA
AATTAATACGACTCACTATAGGGGAATTGTGAGCGGATAACAATTCCCCTCTAGAAATAATTTTGTTTAA
CTTTAAGAAGGAGATATACCATGGGCAGCAGCCATCATCATCATCATCACAGCAGCGGCCTGGTGCCGCG
CGGCAGCCATATGGCTAGCTGGAGCCATCCGCAGTTTGAAAAAGGTGGTGGTAGCGGTGGTGGTTCAGGT
GGTAGTGCATGGTCACACCCTCAGTTTGAGAAAATGTCGGACTCAGAAGTCAATCAAGAAGCTAAGCCAG
AGGTCAAGCCAGAAGTCAAGCCTGAGACTCACATCAATTTAAAGGTGTCCGATGGATCTTCAGAGATCTT
CTTCAAGATCAAAAAGACCACTCCTTTAAGAAGGCTGATGGAAGCGTTCGCTAAAAGACAGGGTAAGGAA
ATGGACTCCTTAAGATTCTTGTACGACGGTATTAGAATCCAAGCTGATCAGACCCCTGAAGATTTGGACA
TGGAGGATAACGATATTATTGAGGCTCACAGAGAACAGATTGGTGGATCCATGAGCAATCAGACCCGTTG
GATTATTGAAGGCACCCTGGAACTGATTACACCGCTGCATATTGGCACCGGTCTGGATGAAAAAGAACGT
GATGAAAATAAAGAAACCCGTTGGCTGGAAGCAGTTGCACTGGATCATAAAGGTCAGCCGTATATTCCGG
GTGCAAGCCTGAAAGGTGCACTGCGTGCACTGGCAAAACGTCATGATTTTCGTAACCTGTTCGATAACAA
AGAAGTGGACGGCGATTTTGTTCGTCAGGCAGAATTTCTGAGCGCATGGTGTGTTCCGGATACCGATAAA
GGTCGTCTGATTCAGCCTCGTGTTGCAATTGATCGTGTTACCGGCACCGCACAGGATAAAAAACTGTTTC
AGACACGTCTGATTACTCCGGGTACACGTTTTGCAATGAAAATTGTTGTTCAGAACGCCGTGGAAAACGA
AATTGCCGATCTGCTGGGTCTGCTGAATCTGCTGCCGGATGATCCGCAGTTTAGCCTGGGTGCATATGCC
AATCAAGGTCAGGGTCGTGTTCAGTGGTTTGGTAAAATTCAGACCCGCTGCTTTGGTATTAATGAAGCAA
AAGCATGGTATGAAGAGATCCGCAAAGATGAAAGCAAATGTTGGACCGCATTTGCCAAACCGAAAAATGT
TAGCACCCCTCCGACACCGGCAAAAGAAGCACAGCTGACCCTGCCGCTGAACCTGGCATTTCATACCCCG
TTTCTGGTTAAACAGGCAGGTATTAAAGCAGATGATGCAGATGCAGTTCCGCGTCGTACCCATGATGATA
AAATTGTTCTGCCTGCAAGCAGCCTGCGTGGTCGTCTGCGTACCCAGAGCGAACGTATTCTGCGCACCCT
GGGTTGTGAAACACCGCAGGGTCATACCGCACCGGCATATCGTAAAGGCCAGCCGCATGATGATCTGGCA
GTTCTGCTGTTTGGTGCAGCAGGTTGGCGTGGTATTGTTCAGACCAGCGATTGTATTGTTGAGGACAAAA
GCATTAAAACCCGTCGTCATGAAATGCTGGCCATTGATCGCTTTACAGGTGGTGGTAAAGATGGTGCCAA
ATTCAATGTTGATTATGTGGAATGTCCGACGCTGGCAGGTAAACTGAGCCTGGATCTGGCACGTCTGAAA
AATGCAAAACTGAAAGGCGGAAAAGATGCACTGCTGCCTGCACTGGGTCTGATGACCCTGATGCTGCGTG
ATCTGGCCGAAGGTGATATTCCGTTTGGTTATGGTATTAGCAAAGGTTATGGTCAGTGTCGTGCCAGCAG
CGCATTAGGTGATTGGGCTGAACTGCTGAAACAGCATCTGGGTGCAGATAGCGCAGATACCACCGTTCAG
GCCCTGCGTGAATATCTGGGTAATCCGAAAGGTCAAGAACTGAAACTGGATCCTCCGAGCGCAGATGCAA
CCCAGGCAGGCGTTCCGGCACAGCAGAATGCAGCAAAAACCCAGGCGCAGGGTGCACAAGAAAAATTTCA
TAATCCGTATCACTTTATCCCGCTGAGCAAACCGGATATTAGCCAGTGGCCTGAACCGCAGAAACTGACC
GAAAAAGGTCATAGCCATGATCGTTATGCCAGCCTGAGCGGTCGTATTGTTTGTCGTCTGACCACACAGA
CACCGCTGTTTATTGGTAGCGAACAGACCACACCGACCAATCCGCAGGCACCGAAAAGCCTGCATCCGTT
TAAACTGAATAATGGTCTGGCAATTCCGGCAACCTCACTGCGTGGTATGATTAGCAGCCTGTTTGAAAGC
GTTAGCAATAGCAATTTTCGTGTGCTGGATGAGAAAACCTATAGCATGCGTAAAACCATGCAGCAGAGCC
TGAGTGCAATGGGTCGCATTGTGCGTCATGATCAGAAACTGTACCTGCTGCCTCTGACACTGCCGACGCT
GCCTCAGGGTCCGCATGGCGTTTATGATCTGGGTGAAAAATGGTCAGCAGTTTTCGATTGGCAGCCTCCG
CCTCTGCGTATCTATTTTGATCCGCCTCCGCGTCGCACCTATCAGAGCCAGCAGCCGTGTTATATGAAAC
TGAGCACCGTGAAATATAGCGAAAGCAATCCGAATCAGATTATCGCAGGCGAAAACCTGGGTGCCCTGCG
TTTTCCGCGTGGTAATCAGAATACCCAGTTCCTGATTGGTCAGTCAAATCAGGATGAATGCCCGATTACA
CAGGCCGAATATGCACAGAAAAGCGAAGATGAACGTAACGAATATACCAGCGGTTGGGTTCGTACCCTGG
TGAAACCGGGTCGTGATCTGCCTCGTAGCGTTAAACATCATGTTTTTCTGCCGGACGTGTTTATTGATGC
ACCGCCTCCGGTTAATGATCTGTATCCGATTCCGGATAGCGTTATTCAGCGTTTTCACGATCTGGCGGAT
CAGGTTCTGGCAAGCATGAATCTGAAACCGGAAGAAATTGTTGATAGCACCAATCTGCTTCCGTATACAC
CGGTTGGTCGTCGTAGCGATAGCGATTGTCGTGATACCCGTCTGCAAGCCGGTGATCTGATCTTTTTTGA
TATTGATCCTCCGCTGCATCCAGGTGAAAAAAGCCAGATTACCGAAATTAGCTTTAGCAGCATTTGGCGT
AGCGGTATTGGCAAAGACCATCTGCTGACAACACCGGATCTGCTTACCAATTTTGATGTTAATCTGCAGC
CTCATGGTATGCCTGGTCGCACCCAGAGCCTGTCACCAGCCGAACTGTTATTTGGTCTGGTTGGCACCCA
GAATGATCAGGCAACCACCGCATATGCAGGTAAAGTTCGTATTGGTTTTGGTCTGCCGGAAGAAGGCCAT
AATCCGCGTCTGGATGCACGTATTACCCTGAAAGAACTGAGCAGCCCGAAACCGCCTAGTCCGGCACTGT
ATTTTCGCAAAAAAAGCGGTAAAGACGAGTATGTGAGCAAAGCAAATCTGGCAGATAAGCCGGAAGATTA
TATTCTGCGTGGCCGTAAAATGTATCTGCATGCATGGCGTAAAAATGAACAGGTTGTTGAACTGAGCGAT
ACCGGTCATGATGGTGGTGTTCGTCCGCCTTGGGTTAGCAAATTTGATGAAAGTGCAGATGAAGGCAATA
AACGTCGTGTTAGCATTGAACCGATTGCAAAAGATGAGAGCTTTTATTTCGAAGTGGATTTCCATAATCT
GAGCCGTACCGAACTGGCCCAGCTGTGTGCAACCCTGTATCCTAATGAAAAATTTGAACATCGTCTTGGC
ATGGGTAAACCGTTAGGTCTGGGTAGTATCAAAATTACTCCGCTGAGCCTGTTTCTGGTGAATCGTAGCC
AGCGTTATGCAACCGATGGTCTGGATAAACCGCGTTATCATGCAGTTTGGCATACCGGTACAGCAAGCGA
ACCGCGTTGGCCTGATCACTTACAGCGTGAACAGCAGGGTATTGCATTTGAAGGTGTGAGCACCGCACCG
ACCGTTATGAGCCTGGCAGCCGAAGCCAAAGTTAGTGATGATGTTAAACGTGCGCTGGAACTGCTGGGCA
ATCCGGATGAAATTACCGTTCCGGTTCATTATCCGCAGCTGCATAATGGCCTGATGGAAAGCAAACAGTT
TGATTGGTTTGTGCAGAACGATAAAAGCGGTCGCGATCAGCCTGCAAATAATCGTCAGCATCTGAGCAGC
TTTACCAAAGATACCGAAAAACTGGAACCGCTGATTCGTATTATGCGTCGTTAAGCGGCCGCACTCGAGG
CCCGAAAGGAAGCTGAGTTGGCTGCTGCCACCGCTGAGCAATAACTAGCATAACCCCTTGGGGCCTCTAA
ACGGGTCTTGAGGGGTTTTTTGCTGAAAGGAGGAACTATATCCGGATATCCCGCAAGAGGCCCGGCAGTA
CCGGCATAACCAAGCCTATGCCTACAGCATCCAGGGTGACGGTGCCGAGGATGACGATGAGCGCATTGTT
AGATTTCATACACGGTGCCTGACTGCGTTAGCAATTTAACTGTGATAAACTACCGCATTAAAGCTTATCG
ATGATAAGCTGTCAAACATGAGAATTCTTGAAGACGAAAGGGCCTCGTGATACGCCTATTTTTATAGGTT
AATGTCATGATAATAATGGTTTCTTAGACGTCAGGTGGCACTTTTCGGGGAAATGTGCGCGGAACCCCTA
TTTGTTTATTTTTCTAAATACATTCAAATATGTATCCGCTCATGAGACAATAACCCTGATAAATGCTTCA
ATAATATTGAAAAAGGAAGAGTATGAGTATTCAACATTTCCGTGTCGCCCTTATTCCCTTTTTTGCGGCA
TTTTGCCTTCCTGTTTTTGCTCACCCAGAAACGCTGGTGAAAGTAAAAGATGCTGAAGATCAGTTGGGTG
CACGAGTGGGTTACATCGAACTGGATCTCAACAGCGGTAAGATCCTTGAGAGTTTTCGCCCCGAAGAACG
TTTTCCAATGATGAGCACTTTTAAAGTTCTGCTATGTGGCGCGGTATTATCCCGTGTTGACGCCGGGCAA
GAGCAACTCGGTCGCCGCATACACTATTCTCAGAATGACTTGGTTGAGTACTCACCAGTCACAGAAAAGC
ATCTTACGGATGGCATGACAGTAAGAGAATTATGCAGTGCTGCCATAACCATGAGTGATAACACTGCGGC
CAACTTACTTCTGACAACGATCGGAGGACCGAAGGAGCTAACCGCTTTTTTGCACAACATGGGGGATCAT
GTAACTCGCCTTGATCGTTGGGAACCGGAGCTGAATGAAGCCATACCAAACGACGAGCGTGACACCACGA
TGCCTGCAGCAATGGCAACAACGTTGCGCAAACTATTAACTGGCGAACTACTTACTCTAGCTTCCCGGCA
ACAATTAATAGACTGGATGGAGGCGGATAAAGTTGCAGGACCACTTCTGCGCTCGGCCCTTCCGGCTGGC
TGGTTTATTGCTGATAAATCTGGAGCCGGTGAGCGTGGGTCTCGCGGTATCATTGCAGCACTGGGGCCAG
ATGGTAAGCCCTCCCGTATCGTAGTTATCTACACGACGGGGAGTCAGGCAACTATGGATGAACGAAATAG
ACAGATCGCTGAGATAGGTGCCTCACTGATTAAGCATTGGTAACTGTCAGACCAAGTTTACTCATATATA
CTTTAGATTGATTTAAAACTTCATTTTTAATTTAAAAGGATCTAGGTGAAGATCCTTTTTGATAATC
